>Addgene plasmid #108392 | pcDNA3-mPC1_4077-3HA | addgene full sequence | sequence record 207483 | Addgene NGS Result
GACGGATCGGGAGATCTCCCGATCCCCTATGGTGCACTCTCAGTACAATCTGCTCTGATGCCGCATAGTT
AAGCCAGTATCTGCTCCCTGCTTGTGTGTTGGAGGTCGCTGAGTAGTGCGCGAGCAAAATTTAAGCTACA
ACAAGGCAAGGCTTGACCGACAATTGCATGAAGAATCTGCTTAGGGTTAGGCGTTTTGCGCTGCTTCGCG
ATGTACGGGCCAGATATACGCGTTGACATTGATTATTGACTAGTTATTAATAGTAATCAATTACGGGGTC
ATTAGTTCATAGCCCATATATGGAGTTCCGCGTTACATAACTTACGGTAAATGGCCCGCCTGGCTGACCG
CCCAACGACCCCCGCCCATTGACGTCAATAATGACGTATGTTCCCATAGTAACGCCAATAGGGACTTTCC
ATTGACGTCAATGGGTGGAGTATTTACGGTAAACTGCCCACTTGGCAGTACATCAAGTGTATCATATGCC
AAGTACGCCCCCTATTGACGTCAATGACGGTAAATGGCCCGCCTGGCATTATGCCCAGTACATGACCTTA
TGGGACTTTCCTACTTGGCAGTACATCTACGTATTAGTCATCGCTATTACCATGGTGATGCGGTTTTGGC
AGTACATCAATGGGCGTGGATAGCGGTTTGACTCACGGGGATTTCCAAGTCTCCACCCCATTGACGTCAA
TGGGAGTTTGTTTTGGCACCAAAATCAACGGGACTTTCCAAAATGTCGTAACAACTCCGCCCCATTGACG
CAAATGGGCGGTAGGCGTGTACGGTGGGAGGTCTATATAAGCAGAGCTCTCTGGCTAACTAGAGAACCCA
CTGCTTACTGGCTTATCGAAATTAATACGACTCACTATAGGGAGACCCAAGCTTGGTACCGAGCTCGGAT
CCACTAGTAACGGCCGCCAGTGTGCTGGAATTCACGATGTGTGTGGGGCTCTGGGCTCTGCGAGTGTGGG
GTGCCCTGAGGTTAGGGGCTATCCTCCTGCGTTGGCGGTACCACGCCTTGCGTGGCGAGCTCTACCGCCC
AGCATGGGAACCCCAGGACTATGAGATGGTGGAGCTTTTCCTGCGTAGGCTTCGGCTCTGGATGGGCTTC
AGCAAGGTCAAGGAGTTCCGCCACAAAGTCCGCTTTGAAGGAATGGATCCACTGCCTTCCCGCTCATCCA
GGGGCTCCAAGTCATCCCCAGTTGTGCTCCCACCTAGCTCAGGCTCAGAAGCTTCACACCCATCCACCTC
GTCCAGCCAACCAGACGGGCCGAGCGCCAGCTTAAGCCGCTCGACGCTGAAGCTGGAACCAGAGCCCTCT
CGCCTCCATGCTGTGTTTGAAAGTCTGCTTGTCCAGTTTGACCGACTCAACCAGGCCACAGAGGACGTCT
ACCAGCTGGAGCAACAACTCCAGAGCCTTCGAGGCCATGGGCACAATGGACCTCCTTCCTCTCCCTCCCC
TGGCTGCTTCCCAGGCTCTCAGCCAGCTTTGCCCAGCCGCCTTTCTCGGGCCAGTCAGGGGCTGGATCAG
ACTGTAGGCCCCAACAGGGTGTCCCTGTGGCCTAATAACAAGGTCCACCCCAGCAGCACTCTCGAGATCG
ATATGTACCCATACGATGTTCCAGATTACGCTGGCTATCCCTATGACGTCCCGGACTATGCAGGATATCC
ATATGACGTTCCAGATTACGCTTAATCTAGAGGGCCCTATTCTATAGTGTCACCTAAATGCTAGAGCTCG
CTGATCAGCCTCGACTGTGCCTTCTAGTTGCCAGCCATCTGTTGTTTGCCCCTCCCCCGTGCCTTCCTTG
ACCCTGGAAGGTGCCACTCCCACTGTCCTTTCCTAATAAAATGAGGAAATTGCATCGCATTGTCTGAGTA
GGTGTCATTCTATTCTGGGGGGTGGGGTGGGGCAGGACAGCAAGGGGGAGGATTGGGAAGACAATAGCAG
GCATGCTGGGGATGCGGTGGGCTCTATGGCTTCTGAGGCGGAAAGAACCAGCTGGGGCTCTAGGGGGTAT
CCCC
[124 nt withheld, positions 2035-2158]
C
[91 nt withheld, positions 2160-2250]
A
[49 nt withheld, positions 2252-2300]
CCTTTGACGTTGGAGTCCACGTTCTTT
[37 nt withheld, positions 2328-2364]
ACCCTATCTCGGTCTATTCTTTTGATTTATAAGGGATTTTGCCGATTTCGGCCTATTGGTTAAAAAATGA
GCTGATTTAACAAAAATTTAACGCGAATTAATTCTGTGGAATGTGTGTCAGTTAGGGTGTGGAAAGTCCC
CAGGCTCCCCAGCAGGCAGAAGTATGCAAAGCATGCATCTCAATTAGTCAGCAACCAGGTGTGGAAAGTC
CCCAGGCTCCCCAGCAGGCAGAAGTATGCAAAGCATGCATCTCAATTAGTCAGCAACCATAGTCCCGCCC
CTAACTCCGCCCATCCCGCCCCTAACTCCGCCCAGTTCCGCCCATTCTCCGCCCCATGGCTGACTAATTT
TTTTTATTTATGCAGAGGCCGAGGCCGCCTCTGCCTCTGAGCTATTCCAGAAGTAGTGAGGAGGCTTTTT
TGGAGGCCTAGGCTTTTGCAAAAAGCTCCCGGGAGCTTGTATATCCATTTTCGGATCTGATCAAGAGACA
GGATGAGGATCGTTTCGCATGATTGAACAAGATGGATTGCACGCAGGTTCTCCGGCCGCTTGGGTGGAGA
GGCTATTCGGCTATGACTGGGCACAACAGACAATCGGCTGCTCTGATGCCGCCGTGTTCCGGCTGTCAGC
GCAGGGGCGCCCGGTTCTTTTTGTCAAGACCGACCTGTCCGGTGCCCTGAATGAACTGCAGGACGAGGCA
GCGCGGCTATCGTGGCTGGCCACGACGGGCGTTCCTTGCGCAGCTGTGCTCGACGTTGTCACTGAAGCGG
GAAGGGACTGGCTGCTATTGGGCGAAGTGCCGGGGCAGGATCTCCTGTCATCTCACCTTGCTCCTGCCGA
GAAAGTATCCATCATGGCTGATGCAATGCGGCGGCTGCATACGCTTGATCCGGCTACCTGCCCATTCGAC
CACCAAGCGAAACATCGCATCGAGCGAGCACGTACTCGGATGGAAGCCGGTCTTGTCGATCAGGATGATC
TGGACGAAGAGCATCAGGGGCTCGCGCCAGCCGAACTGTTCGCCAGGCTCAAGGCGCGCATGCCCGACGG
CGAGGATCTCGTCGTGACCCATGGCGATGCCTGCTTGCCGAATATCATGGTGGAAAATGGCCGCTTTTCT
GGATTCATCGACTGTGGCCGGCTGGGTGTGGCGGACCGCTATCAGGACATAGCGTTGGCTACCCGTGATA
TTGCTGAAGAGCTTGGCGGCGAATGGGCTGACCGCTTCCTCGTGCTTTACGGTATCGCCGCTCCCGATTC
GCAGCGCATCGCCTTCTATCGCCTTCTTGACGAGTTCTTCTGAGCGGGACTCTGGGGTTCGAAATGACCG
ACCAAGCGACGCCCAACCTGCCATCACGAGATTTCGATTCCACCGCCGCCTTCTATGAAAGGTTGGGCTT
CGGAATCGTTTTCCGGGACGCCGGCTGGATGATCCTCCAGCGCGGGGATCTCATGCTGGAGTTCTTCGCC
CACCCCAACTTGTTTATTGCAGCTTATAATGGTTACAAATAAAGCAATAGCATCACAAATTTCACAAATA
AAGCATTTTTTTCACTGCATTCTAGTTGTGGTTTGTCCAAACTCATCAATGTATCTTATCATGTCTGTAT
ACCGTCGACCTCTAGCTAGAGCTTGGCGTAATCATGGTCATAGCTGTTTCCTGTGTGAAATTGTTATCCG
CTCACAATTCCACACAACATACGAGCCGGAAGCATAAAGTGTAAAGCCTGGGGTGCCTAATGAGTGAGCT
AACTCACATTAATTGCGTTGCGCTCACTGCCCGCTTTCCAGTCGGGAAACCTGTCGTGCCAGCTGCATTA
ATGAATCGGCCAACGCGCGGGGAGAGGCGGTTTGCGTATTGGGCGCTCTTCCGCTTCCTCGCTCACTGAC
TCGCTGCGCTCGGTCGTTCGGCTGCGGCGAGCGGTATCAGCTCACTCAAAGGCGGTAATACGGTTATCCA
CAGAATCAGGGGATAACGCAGGAAAGAACATGTGAGCAAAAGGCCAGCAAAAGGCCAGGAACCGTAAAAA
GGCCGCGTTGCTGGCGTTTTTCCATAGGCTCCGCCCCCCTGACGAGCATCACAAAAATCGACGCTCAAGT
CAGAGGTGGCGAAACCCGACAGGACTATAAAGATACCAGGCGTTTCCCCCTGGAAGCTCCCTCGTGCGCT
CTCCTGTTCCGACCCTGCCGCTTACCGGATACCTGTCCGCCTTTCTCCCTTCGGGAAGCGTGGCGCTTTC
TCATAGCTCACGCTGTAGGTATCTCAGTTCGGTGTAGGTCGTTCGCTCCAAGCTGGGCTGTGTGCACGAA
CCCCCCGTTCAGCCCGACCGCTGCGCCTTATCCGGTAACTATCGTCTTGAGTCCAACCCGGTAAGACACG
ACTTATCGCCACTGGCAGCAGCCACTGGTAACAGGATTAGCAGAGCGAGGTATGTAGGCGGTGCTACAGA
GTTCTTGAAGTGGTGGCCTAACTACGGCTACACTAGAAGAACAGTATTTGGTATCTGCGCTCTGCTGAAG
CCAGTTACCTTCGGAAAAAGAGTTGGTAGCTCTTGATCCGGCAAACAAACCACCGCTGGTAGCGGTGGTT
TTTTTGTTTGCAAGCAGCAGATTACGCGCAGAAAAAAAGGATCTCAAGAAGATCCTTTGATCTTTTCTAC
GGGGTCTGACGCTCAGTGGAACGAAAACTCACGTTAAGGGATTTTGGTCATGAGATTATCAAAAAGGATC
TTCACCTAGATCCTTTTAAATTAAAAATGAAGTTTTAAATCAATCTAAAGTATATATGAGTAAACTTGGT
CTGACAGTTACCAATGCTTAATCAGTGAGGCACCTATCTCAGCGATCTGTCTATTTCGTTCATCCATAGT
TGCCTGACTCCCCGTCGTGTAGATAACTACGATACGGGAGGGCTTACCATCTGGCCCCAGTGCTGCAATG
ATACCGCGAGACCCACGCTCACCGGCTCCAGATTTATCAGCAATAAACCAGCCAGCCGGAAGGGCCGAGC
GCAGAAGTGGTCCTGCAACTTTATCCGCCTCCATCCAGTCTATTAATTGTTGCCGGGAAGCTAGAGTAAG
TAGTTCGCCAGTTAATAGTTTGCGCAACGTTGTTGCCATTGCTACAGGCATCGTGGTGTCACGCTCGTCG
TTTGGTATGGCTTCATTCAGCTCCGGTTCCCAACGATCAAGGCGAGTTACATGATCCCCCATGTTGTGCA
AAAAAGCGGTTAGCTCCTTCGGTCCTCCGATCGTTGTCAGAAGTAAGTTGGCCGCAGTGTTATCACTCAT
GGTTATGGCAGCACTGCATAATTCTCTTACTGTCATGCCATCCGTAAGATGCTTTTCTGTGACTGGTGAG
TACTCAACCAAGTCATTCTGAGAATAGTGTATGCGGCGACCGAGTTGCTCTTGCCCGGCGTCAATACGGG
ATAATACCGCGCCACATAGCAGAACTTTAAAAGTGCTCATCATTGGAAAACGTTCTTCGGGGCGAAAACT
CTCAAGGATCTTACCGCTGTTGAGATCCAGTTCGATGTAACCCACTCGTGCACCCAACTGATCTTCAGCA
TCTTTTACTTTCACCAGCGTTTCTGGGTGAGCAAAAACAGGAAGGCAAAATGCCGCAAAAAAGGGAATAA
GGGCGACACGGAAATGTTGAATACTCATACTCTTCCTTTTTCAATATTATTGAAGCATTTATCAGGGTTA
TTGTCTCATGAGCGGATACATATTTGAATGTATTTAGAAAAATAAACAAATAGGGGTTCCGCGCACATTT
CCCCGAAAAGTGCCACCTGACGTC
Features (pLannotate 1.2.2; 22 found; start..end, strand, type, name):
     28..80      -  misc_feature   bom (fragment): basis of mobility region from pBR322
    235..614     +  enhancer       CMV enhancer: human cytomegalovirus immediate early enhancer
    615..818     +  promoter       CMV promoter: human cytomegalovirus (CMV) immediate early promoter
    814..847     +  LTR            5' LTR (truncated) (fragment): truncated 5' long terminal repeat (LTR) from HIV-1
    863..881     +  promoter       T7 promoter: promoter for bacteriophage T7 RNA polymerase
    887..1600    +  CDS            Pkd1 (fragment): PKD1_MOUSE - Experimental evidence at protein level: Swiss-Prot protein existence level 1. Component of a heteromeric calcium-permeable ion channel formed by PKD1 and PKD2 that is activated by interaction between PKD1 and a Wnt family member, such as WNT3A and WNT9B. Both PKD1 and PKD2 are required for channel activity (By similarity). Involved in renal tubulogenesis (PubMed:24939912). Involved in fluid-flow mechanosensation by the primary cilium in renal epithelium (PubMed:12514735). Acts as a regulator of cilium length, together with PKD2 (PubMed:20096584). The dynamic control of cilium leng
   1616..1642    +  CDS            3xHA (fragment): three tandem HA epitope tags
   1721..1739    -  promoter       SP6 promoter: promoter for bacteriophage SP6 RNA polymerase
   1765..1989    +  polyA_signal   bGH poly(A) signal: bovine growth hormone polyadenylation signal
   1993..2014    +  promoter       SV40 promoter (fragment): SV40 enhancer and early promoter
   2035..2463    +  rep_origin     f1 ori (sequence partly withheld): f1 bacteriophage origin of replication; arrow indicates direction of (+) strand synthesis
   2477..2806    +  promoter       SV40 promoter: SV40 enhancer and early promoter
   2873..3664    +  CDS            neo: KKA2_KLEPN - Also known as kan, nptII. Experimental evidence at protein level: Swiss-Prot protein existence level 1. Resistance to kanamycin, neomycin, paromomycin, ribostamycin, butirosin and gentamicin B. From Klebsiella pneumoniae.
   3688..3846    +  CDS            ble (fragment): BLE_KLEPN - Experimental evidence at protein level: Swiss-Prot protein existence level 1. Binding protein with a strong affinity to the bleomycin family of antibiotics. Binds to CL990; an antimitotic-antibiotic compound. From Klebsiella pneumoniae.
   3841..3962    +  polyA_signal   SV40 poly(A) signal: SV40 polyadenylation signal
   4035..4051    -  protein_bind   lac operator: The lac repressor binds to the lac operator to inhibit transcription in E. coli. This inhibition can be relieved by adding lactose or isopropyl-β-D-thiogalactopyranoside (IPTG). lac repressor encoded by lacI
   4059..4089    -  promoter       lac promoter: promoter for the E. coli lac operon
   4104..4125    -  protein_bind   CAP binding site: CAP binding activates transcription in the presence of cAMP. E. coli catabolite activator protein
   4138..4230    -  CDS            lacI (fragment): lac repressor; lacI; The lac repressor binds to the lac operator to inhibit transcription in E. coli. This inhibition can be relieved by adding lactose or isopropyl-β-D-thiogalactopyranoside (IPTG).
   4413..5001    -  rep_origin     ori: high-copy-number ColE1/pMB1/pBR322/pUC origin of replication
   5172..6032    -  CDS            AmpR: β-lactamase; bla; confers resistance to ampicillin, carbenicillin, and related antibiotics
   6033..6137    -  promoter       AmpR promoter: bla
