[The description below was written by a language model from this plasmid's Addgene catalogue record and pLannotate feature annotations shown in this document.]
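Description:
pcDNA3-mPC1_4077-3HA is a mammalian expression plasmid of about 6.2 kb, built on a modified pcDNA3.1 backbone. It expresses the cytoplasmic C-terminal tail of mouse polycystin-1 (PC1, encoded by Pkd1), spanning amino acids 4077 to 4293. It is propagated in E. coli from a high-copy ColE1/pUC-type origin under ampicillin selection (AmpR with its own bla promoter). An f1 origin is also present, which permits single-stranded DNA production. For mammalian cells, an SV40 early promoter drives a neomycin phosphotransferase gene terminated by an SV40 poly(A) signal, allowing G418 selection of stable transfectants. Several short annotated fragments (bom, a truncated HIV-1 LTR match, ble, lacI, and the lac promoter/operator region) appear to be backbone remnants rather than functional parts of the design.

The insert, recorded as 762 bp, was cloned between EcoRI and XhoI sites that remain intact. It lies downstream of the human CMV immediate-early enhancer and promoter and upstream of the bovine growth hormone polyadenylation signal. The Pkd1 fragment is fused at its C terminus to a triple HA epitope tag, so the protein can be detected or immunoprecipitated with anti-HA antibodies. The automated annotation matched only part of the 3xHA element. T7 and SP6 promoters flank the cloning region and are commonly used for in vitro transcription or as sequencing primer sites.

The construct is intended for heterologous expression of the PC1 tail in cultured mammalian cells. The associated publication examines a PC1 cleavage product that localises to the mitochondrial matrix and affects mitochondrial morphology and function.
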