Addgene plasmid #108392: pcDNA3-mPC1_4077-3HA
Purpose: Express cytoplasmic tail mouse PC1 from amino acid 4077 to 4293
Depositing lab: Gregory Germino. Depositing organization: National Institute of Diabetes & Digestive & Kidney Diseases (NIDDK). Publication: A cleavage product of Polycystin-1 is a mitochondrial matrix protein that affects mitochondria morphology and function when heterologously expressed. Lin CC, Kurashige M, Liu Y, Terabayashi T, Ishimoto Y, Wang T, Choudhary V, Hobbs R, Liu LK, Lee PH, Outeda P, Zhou F, Restifo NP, Watnick T, Kawano H, Horie S, Prinz W, Xu H, Menezes LF, Germino GG. Sci Rep. 2018 Feb 9;8(1):2743. doi: 10.1038/s41598-018-20856-6. PubMed 29426897.
Backbone
  Vector backbone: modified pcDNA3.1
  Backbone manufacturer: Invitrogen
  Vector type: Mammalian Expression
  Selectable markers: Neomycin (select with G418)
Growth in bacteria
  Bacterial resistance: Ampicillin, 100 μg/mL
  Growth temperature: 37°C
  Growth strain: DH5alpha
  Copy number: High Copy
Gene/Insert
  Gene/Insert name: Pkd1 (alt names: polycystin 1; PC1)
  Species: M. musculus (mouse)
  Insert size (bp): 762
  Entrez Gene: Pkd1 (a.k.a. PC1, mFLJ00285)
  Promoter: CMV
  Tag / fusion protein: 3HA (C terminal on insert)
  Cloning method: Restriction Enzyme; 5′ cloning site EcoRI (not destroyed); 3′ cloning site XhoI (not destroyed)
Terms and licenses: Academic/Nonprofit Terms; Industry Terms: Not Available to Industry
How to cite: pcDNA3-mPC1_4077-3HA was a gift from Gregory Germino (Addgene plasmid # 108392 ; http://n2t.net/addgene:108392 ; RRID:Addgene_108392)
